Addgene plasmid #164677: pBI-CMV1-mir144m3~451-CMV2-mir1
Purpose: Express miR-144(mutant3)~451 and miR-1-1 in mammalian cells
Depositing lab: David Bartel. Depositing organization: Whitehead Institute for Biomedical Research. Publication: MicroRNA Clustering Assists Processing of Suboptimal MicroRNA Hairpins through the Action of the ERH Protein. Fang W, Bartel DP. Mol Cell. 2020 Apr 16;78(2):289-302.e6. doi: 10.1016/j.molcel.2020.01.026. PubMed 32302541.
Backbone
  Vector backbone: pBI-CMV1
  Backbone manufacturer: Clontech
  Backbone size w/o insert (bp): 3114
  Vector type: Mammalian Expression
Growth in bacteria
  Bacterial resistance: Ampicillin, 100 μg/mL
  Growth temperature: 37°C
  Growth strain: DH5alpha
  Copy number: Low Copy
Gene/Insert 1
  Gene/Insert name: miR-144(mutant3)~451
  Species: H. sapiens (human)
  Entrez Gene: MIR144 (a.k.a. MIRN144, mir-144)
  Promoter: CMV
  Cloning method: Restriction Enzyme; 5′ cloning site NotI (not destroyed); 3′ cloning site HindIII (not destroyed)
  Sequencing primers: 5′ CAATGGGAGTTTGTTTTGGC
Gene/Insert 2
  Gene/Insert name: mir-1-1
  Species: H. sapiens (human)
  Entrez Gene: MIR1-1 (a.k.a. MIRN1-1, hsa-mir-1-1, miRNA1-1, mir-1-1)
  Promoter: CMV
  Cloning method: Restriction Enzyme; 5′ cloning site BglII (not destroyed); 3′ cloning site PstI (not destroyed)
  Sequencing primers: 5′ TGGGCTATGAACTAATGACC
Terms and licenses: Academic/Nonprofit Terms; Industry Terms: Not Available to Industry
How to cite: pBI-CMV1-mir144m3~451-CMV2-mir1 was a gift from David Bartel (Addgene plasmid # 164677 ; http://n2t.net/addgene:164677 ; RRID:Addgene_164677)
