[The description below was written by a language model from this plasmid's Addgene catalogue record and pLannotate feature annotations shown in this document.]
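Description:
pBI-CMV1-mir144m3~451-CMV2-mir1 is a mammalian expression plasmid built on the Clontech pBI-CMV1 bidirectional backbone, designed to produce two separate primary microRNA transcripts from one vector. It is propagated in E. coli under ampicillin selection (AmpR with its bla promoter). The annotated origin is of the ColE1/pUC type, which is normally described as high copy, although the catalogue entry lists the plasmid as low copy. No mammalian selection marker is annotated, so the plasmid appears suited to transient transfection.

The payload is organised around a shared CMV enhancer flanked by two divergent promoters. In one direction, the full CMV immediate-early promoter drives a human genomic fragment carrying the clustered mir-144 and mir-451 hairpins, cloned between NotI and HindIII. The mir-144 hairpin carries a variant designated "mutant3", but the record does not say what the change is. In the opposite direction, a minimal CMV promoter drives the human mir-1-1 hairpin, cloned between BglII and PstI. Each transcription unit ends in its own SV40 polyadenylation signal; the short "large T antigen" fragments annotated next to them are simply part of the SV40-derived terminator region, not expressed payload.

The stated purpose is co-expression of miR-144(mutant3)~451 and miR-1-1 in mammalian cells. The associated study concerns how clustering with a neighbouring hairpin assists processing of suboptimal microRNA hairpins. In that context, the independently transcribed mir-1-1 plausibly serves as a co-expressed internal reference for normalising miR-144 and miR-451 output, though the record does not explicitly state this role.
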