Features (pLannotate 1.2.2; 14 found; start..end, strand, type, name):
      1..304     +  enhancer       CMV enhancer: human cytomegalovirus immediate early enhancer
    305..508     +  promoter       CMV promoter: human cytomegalovirus (CMV) immediate early promoter
    632..709     +  ncRNA          mir-144: Accession: RF00682 - microRNA mir-144
    806..877     +  ncRNA          mir-451: Accession: RF00722 - microRNA mir-451
    962..1045    +  CDS            large T antigen (fragment): large T antigen from SV40 (simian virus 40)
   1068..1149    +  polyA_signal   SV40 poly(A) signal: SV40 polyadenylation signal
   1331..1919    -  rep_origin     ori: high-copy-number ColE1/pMB1/pBR322/pUC origin of replication
   2090..2950    -  CDS            AmpR: β-lactamase; bla; confers resistance to ampicillin, carbenicillin, and related antibiotics
   2951..3055    -  promoter       AmpR promoter: bla
   3088..3169    -  polyA_signal   SV40 poly(A) signal: SV40 polyadenylation signal
   3192..3275    -  CDS            large T antigen (fragment): large T antigen from SV40 (simian virus 40)
   3351..3427    -  ncRNA          mir-1: Accession: RF00103 - mir-1 microRNA precursor family
   3551..3585    -  promoter       minimal CMV promoter (fragment): human cytomegalovirus (CMV) immediate early promoter
   3603..3662    +  enhancer       CMV enhancer (fragment): human cytomegalovirus immediate early enhancer
>Addgene plasmid #164677 | pBI-CMV1-mir144m3~451-CMV2-mir1 | addgene full sequence | sequence record 327561 | Addgene NGS Result
CGTTACATAACTTACGGTAAATGGCCCGCCTGGCTGACCGCCCAACGACCCCCGCCCATTGACGTCAATA
ATGACGTATGTTCCCATAGTAACGCCAATAGGGACTTTCCATTGACGTCAATGGGTGGAGTATTTACGGT
AAACTGCCCACTTGGCAGTACATCAAGTGTATCATATGCCAAGTACGCCCCCTATTGACGTCAATGACGG
TAAATGGCCCGCCTGGCATTATGCCCAGTACATGACCTTATGGGACTTTCCTACTTGGCAGTACATCTAC
GTATTAGTCATCGCTATTACCATGGTGATGCGGTTTTGGCAGTACATCAATGGGCGTGGATAGCGGTTTG
ACTCACGGGGATTTCCAAGTCTCCACCCCATTGACGTCAATGGGAGTTTGTTTTGGCACCAAAATCAACG
GGACTTTCCAAAATGTCGTAACAACTCCGCCCCATTGACGCAAATGGGCGGTAGGCGTGTACGGTGGGAG
GTCTATATAAGCAGAGCTGGTTTAGTGAACCGTCAGATCCGCTAGGGATCCTCTAGTCAGCTGACGCGTG
CTAGCGCGGCCGCGTTCTGCCCCCAGCCCCTCACAGTGCTTTTCAAGCCATGCTTCCTGTGCCAGCTGTG
GGGCCCTGGCTGGGATATCATCATATACTGTAAGTTTGCGATGAGACACTACAGTATAGATGATGTACTA
GTCCGGGCACCCCCAGCTCTGGAGCCTGACAAGGAGGACAGGAGAGATGCTGCAAGCCCAAGAAGCTCTC
TGCTCAGCCTGTCACAACCTACTGACTGCCAGGGCACTTGGGAATGGCAAGGAAACCGTTACCATTACTG
AGTTTAGTAATGGTAATGGTTCTCTTGCTATACCCAGAAAACGTGCCAGGAAGAGAACTCAGGACCCTGA
AGCAGACTACTGGAAGGGAGACTCCAAAGCTTGTCGACGATATCTCCAGAGGATCATAATCAGCCATACC
ACATTTGTAGAGGTTTTACTTGCTTTAAAAAACCTCCCACACCTCCCCCTGAACCTGAAACATAAAATGA
ATGCAATTGTTGTTGTTAACTTGTTTATTGCAGCTTATAATGGTTACAAATAAAGCAATAGCATCACAAA
TTTCACAAATAAAGCATTTTTTTCACTGCCCCGAGCTTCCTCGCTCACTGACTCGCTGCGCTCGGTCGTT
CGGCTGCGGCGAGCGGTATCAGCTCACTCAAAGGCGGTAATACGGTTATCCACAGAATCAGGGGATAACG
CAGGAAAGAACATGTGAGCAAAAGGCCAGCAAAAGGCCAGGAACCGTAAAAAGGCCGCGTTGCTGGCGTT
TTTCCATAGGCTCCGCCCCCCTGACGAGCATCACAAAAATCGACGCTCAAGTCAGAGGTGGCGAAACCCG
ACAGGACTATAAAGATACCAGGCGTTTCCCCCTGGAAGCTCCCTCGTGCGCTCTCCTGTTCCGACCCTGC
CGCTTACCGGATACCTGTCCGCCTTTCTCCCTTCGGGAAGCGTGGCGCTTTCTCATAGCTCACGCTGTAG
GTATCTCAGTTCGGTGTAGGTCGTTCGCTCCAAGCTGGGCTGTGTGCACGAACCCCCCGTTCAGCCCGAC
CGCTGCGCCTTATCCGGTAACTATCGTCTTGAGTCCAACCCGGTAAGACACGACTTATCGCCACTGGCAG
CAGCCACTGGTAACAGGATTAGCAGAGCGAGGTATGTAGGCGGTGCTACAGAGTTCTTGAAGTGGTGGCC
TAACTACGGCTACACTAGAAGAACAGTATTTGGTATCTGCGCTCTGCTGAAGCCAGTTACCTTCGGAAAA
AGAGTTGGTAGCTCTTGATCCGGCAAACAAACCACCGCTGGTAGCGGTGGTTTTTTTGTTTGCAAGCAGC
AGATTACGCGCAGAAAAAAAGGATCTCAAGAAGATCCTTTGATCTTTTCTACGGGGTCTGACGCTCAGTG
GAACGAAAACTCACGTTAAGGGATTTTGGTCATGAGATTATCAAAAAGGATCTTCACCTAGATCCTTTTA
AATTAAAAATGAAGTTTTAAATCAATCTAAAGTATATATGAGTAAACTTGGTCTGACAGTTACCAATGCT
TAATCAGTGAGGCACCTATCTCAGCGATCTGTCTATTTCGTTCATCCATAGTTGCCTGACTCCCCGTCGT
GTAGATAACTACGATACGGGAGGGCTTACCATCTGGCCCCAGTGCTGCAATGATACCGCGAGACCCACGC
TCACCGGCTCCAGATTTATCAGCAATAAACCAGCCAGCCGGAAGGGCCGAGCGCAGAAGTGGTCCTGCAA
CTTTATCCGCCTCCATCCAGTCTATTAATTGTTGCCGGGAAGCTAGAGTAAGTAGTTCGCCAGTTAATAG
TTTGCGCAACGTTGTTGCCATTGCTACAGGCATCGTGGTGTCACGCTCGTCGTTTGGTATGGCTTCATTC
AGCTCCGGTTCCCAACGATCAAGGCGAGTTACATGATCCCCCATGTTGTGCAAAAAAGCGGTTAGCTCCT
TCGGTCCTCCGATCGTTGTCAGAAGTAAGTTGGCCGCAGTGTTATCACTCATGGTTATGGCAGCACTGCA
TAATTCTCTTACTGTCATGCCATCCGTAAGATGCTTTTCTGTGACTGGTGAGTACTCAACCAAGTCATTC
TGAGAATAGTGTATGCGGCGACCGAGTTGCTCTTGCCCGGCGTCAACACGGGATAATACCGCGCCACATA
GCAGAACTTTAAAAGTGCTCATCATTGGAAAACGTTCTTCGGGGCGAAAACTCTCAAGGATCTTACCGCT
GTTGAGATCCAGTTCGATGTAACCCACTCGTGCACCCAACTGATCTTCAGCATCTTTTACTTTCACCAGC
GTTTCTGGGTGAGCAAAAACAGGAAGGCAAAATGCCGCAAAAAAGGGAATAAGGGCGACACGGAAATGTT
GAATACTCATACTCTTCCTTTTTCAATATTATTGAAGCATTTATCAGGGTTATTGTCTCATGAGCGGATA
CATATTTGAATGTATTTAGAAAAATAAACAAATAGGGGTTCCGCGCACATTTCCCCGAAAAGTGCCACCT
GACGTCGGCAGTGAAAAAAATGCTTTATTTGTGAAATTTGTGATGCTATTGCTTTATTTGTAACCATTAT
AAGCTGCAATAAACAAGTTAACAACAACAATTGCATTCATTTTATGTTTCAGGTTCAGGGGGAGGTGTGG
GAGGTTTTTTAAAGCAAGTAAAACCTCTACAAATGTGGTATGGCTGATTATGATCCTCTAGACTGCAGGG
CTGTCGGCCGCGGCGGCCCCCGTGGTGTGGAGTGCCCCTCAGTGCGGCGAGAGAGGTCCCGGCCTGAGAT
ACATACTTCTTTACATTCCATAGCTTAGCAGGTCCATATGGGCATATAAAGAAGTATGTTTCCCAAGCAG
GCAGTCTGCATGCAGTTCCAAGACCCCGGGACGCCGCCCCGGTAGAAGCTGACCCCAGATCTGGGCCCCC
GCGGCATATGACCGGTGAATTCTCCAGGCGATCTGACGGTTCACTAAACGAGCTCTGCTTATATAGGCCT
CCCACCGTACACGCCACCTCGACATACTCGAGTAGTTATTAATAGTAATCAATTACGGGGTCATTAGTTC
ATAGCCCATATATGGAGTTCCG
