>Addgene plasmid #164677 | pBI-CMV1-mir144m3~451-CMV2-mir1 | depositor partial sequence | sequence record 319816 | CAATGGGAGTTTGTTTTGGC
GAGCTGGTTTAGTGAACCGTCAGATCCGCTAGGGATCCTCTAGTCAGCTGACGCGTGCTAGCGCGGCCGC
GTTCTGCCCCCAGCCCCTCACAGTGCTTTTCAAGCCATGCTTCCTGTGCCAGCTGTGGGGCCCTGGCTGG
GATATCATCATATACTGTAAGTTTGCGATGAGACACTACAGTATAGATGATGTACTAGTCCGGGCACCCC
CAGCTCTGGAGCCTGACAAGGAGGACAGGAGAGATGCTGCAAGCCCAAGAAGCTCTCTGCTCAGCCTGTC
ACAACCTACTGACTGCCAGGGCACTTGGGAATGGCAAGGAAACCGTTACCATTACTGAGTTTAGTAATGG
TAATGGTTCTCTTGCTATACCCAGAAAACGTGCCAGGAAGAGAACTCAGGACCCTGAAGCAGACTACTGG
AAGGGAGACTCCAAAGCTTGTCGACGATATCTCCAGAGGATCATAATCAGCCATACCACATTTGTAGAGG
TTTTACTTGCTTTAAAAAACCTCCCACACCTCCCCCTGAACCTGAAACATAAAATGAATGCAATTGTTGT
TGTTAACTTGTTTATTGCAGCTTATAATGGTTACAAATAAAGCAATAGCATCACAAATTTCACAAATAAA
GCATTTTTTTCACTGCCCCGAGCTTCCTCGCTCACTGACTCGCTGCGCTCGGTCGTTCGGCTGCGGCGAG
CGGTATCAGCTCACTCA
